Addgene plasmid #91263: pHH0103_SRGAP2-1/1
Purpose: Protein expression and purification of human SH3 domain construct SRGAP2-1/1
Depositing lab: Sachdev Sidhu. Depositing organization: University of Toronto. Publication: Comprehensive Analysis of the Human SH3 Domain Family Reveals a Wide Variety of Non-canonical Specificities. Teyra J, Huang H, Jain S, Guan X, Dong A, Liu Y, Tempel W, Min J, Tong Y, Kim PM, Bader GD, Sidhu SS. Structure. 2017 Oct 3;25(10):1598-1610.e3. doi: 10.1016/j.str.2017.07.017. Epub 2017 Sep 7. PubMed 28890361.
Backbone
  Vector backbone: pHH0103
  Vector type: Bacterial Expression
Growth in bacteria
  Bacterial resistance: Ampicillin, 100 μg/mL
  Growth temperature: 37°C
  Growth strain: DH5alpha
  Copy number: Low Copy
Gene/Insert
  Gene/Insert name: SRGAP2-1/1
  Species: H. sapiens (human)
  Insert size (bp): 189
  Entrez Gene: SRGAP2 (a.k.a. ARHGAP34, FNBP2, SRGAP2A, SRGAP3)
  Cloning method: Restriction Enzyme; 5′ cloning site Sfi1 (unknown if destroyed); 3′ cloning site Not1 (unknown if destroyed)
Terms and licenses: Academic/Nonprofit Terms; Industry Terms: Not Available to Industry
How to cite: pHH0103_SRGAP2-1/1 was a gift from Sachdev Sidhu (Addgene plasmid # 91263 ; http://n2t.net/addgene:91263 ; RRID:Addgene_91263)
