[The description below was written by a language model from this plasmid's Addgene catalogue record and pLannotate feature annotations shown in this document.]
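Description:
pHH0103_SRGAP2-1/1 is a bacterial expression plasmid of about 6.9 kb built on the pHH0103 backbone for producing and purifying a single SH3 domain of human SRGAP2 in E. coli. It carries a ColE1/pBR322-type origin with the bom mobility region, and it is selected through an ampicillin resistance (β-lactamase) cassette driven by its own promoter. The catalogue lists it as low copy. The rop gene is annotated only as two fragments that flank an f1 phage origin. Downstream of the expression cassette lie an fd terminator, fragments of M13 gene III and a remnant of the tetracycline resistance gene. Together with the f1 origin, these suggest that the backbone derives from a phagemid-type vector, although the record does not say so and the gene III pieces sit after the terminator rather than in the fusion.

The expression unit is a tac promoter with a lac operator, repressed by lacI that is encoded on the plasmid and expressed from the enhanced lacIq promoter, so transcription is inducible with IPTG. The encoded product is an N-terminal 6xHis tag followed by Schistosoma japonicum glutathione S-transferase and then the 189 bp SRGAP2 insert, which was cloned between SfiI and NotI sites. This arrangement gives a His-GST-SH3 fusion suited to nickel or glutathione affinity purification. The automated annotation labels the insert region as a fragment of mouse Srgap1, which most likely reflects homology among SRGAP family SH3 domains; the catalogue entry identifies it as human SRGAP2. The plasmid belongs to a collection of human SH3 domain constructs made for a family-wide analysis of SH3 binding specificities.
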