Features (pLannotate 1.2.2; 21 found; start..end, strand, type, name):
     46..123     +  promoter       lacIq promoter: lacI (mutant); In the lacIq allele, a single base change in the promoter boosts expression of the lacI gene about 10-fold.
    124..1206    +  CDS            lacI: lac repressor; lacI; The lac repressor binds to the lac operator to inhibit transcription in E. coli. This inhibition can be relieved by adding lactose or isopropyl-β-D-thiogalactopyranoside (IPTG).
   1219..1240    +  protein_bind   CAP binding site: CAP binding activates transcription in the presence of cAMP. E. coli catabolite activator protein
   1259..1276    +  promoter       tet promoter (fragment): E. coli promoter for tetracycline efflux protein gene
   1449..1477    +  promoter       tac promoter: strong E. coli promoter; hybrid between the trp and lac UV5 promoters
   1485..1501    +  protein_bind   lac operator: The lac repressor binds to the lac operator to inhibit transcription in E. coli. This inhibition can be relieved by adding lactose or isopropyl-β-D-thiogalactopyranoside (IPTG). lac repressor encoded by lacI
   1586..1603    +  CDS            6xHis: 6xHis affinity tag
   1619..2272    +  CDS            GST26_SCHJA: Experimental evidence at protein level: Swiss-Prot protein existence level 1. GST isoenzymes appear to play a central role in the parasite detoxification system. Other functions are also suspected including a role in increasing the solubility of haematin in the parasite gut. From Schistosoma japonicum (Blood fluke).
   2309..2521    +  CDS            Srgap1 (fragment): SRGP1_MOUSE - Also known as Arhgap13. Experimental evidence at protein level: Swiss-Prot protein existence level 1. GTPase-activating protein for RhoA and Cdc42 small GTPases. Together with CDC42 seems to be involved in the pathway mediating the repulsive signaling of Robo and Slit proteins in neuronal migration. SLIT2, probably through interaction with ROBO1, increases the interaction of SRGAP1 with ROBO1 and inactivates CDC42 (By similarity). From Mus musculus (Mouse).
   2537..2584    +  terminator     fd terminator (sequence withheld): central terminator from bacteriophage fd (Otsuka and Kunisawa, 1982)
   2589..2801    +  CDS            M13 gene III (fragment) (sequence partly withheld): pIII; III; minor coat protein
   2816..3286    +  CDS            M13 gene III (fragment) (sequence partly withheld): pIII; III; minor coat protein
   3308..3378    +  CDS            TcR (fragment): tetracycline efflux protein; tet; confers resistance to tetracycline
   3620..4000    -  CDS            YPB1_ECOLX: Protein predicted: Swiss-Prot protein existence level 4. From Escherichia coli.
   4017..4168    +  CDS            rop (fragment): Rop protein, which maintains plasmids at low copy number; rop
   4204..4632    -  rep_origin     f1 ori (sequence partly withheld): f1 bacteriophage origin of replication; arrow indicates direction of (+) strand synthesis
   4641..4680    +  CDS            rop (fragment): Rop protein, which maintains plasmids at low copy number; rop
   4782..4922    +  misc_feature   bom: basis of mobility region from pBR322
   5108..5695    -  rep_origin     ori: high-copy-number ColE1/pMB1/pBR322/pUC origin of replication
   5866..6726    -  CDS            AmpR: β-lactamase; bla; confers resistance to ampicillin, carbenicillin, and related antibiotics
   6727..6831    -  promoter       AmpR promoter: bla
>Addgene plasmid #91263 | pHH0103_SRGAP2-1/1 | addgene full sequence | sequence record 191017 | Addgene NGS Result
TAAAAATAGGCGTATCACGAGGCCCTTTCGTCTTCAAGAATTCCCGACACCATCGAATGGTGCAAAACCT
TTCGCGGTATGGCATGATAGCGCCCGGAAGAGAGTCAATTCAGGGTGGTGAATGTGAAACCAGTAACGTT
ATACGATGTCGCAGAGTATGCCGGTGTCTCTTATCAGACCGTTTCCCGCGTGGTGAACCAGGCCAGCCAC
GTTTCTGCGAAAACGCGGGAAAAAGTGGAAGCGGCGATGGCGGAGCTGAATTACATTCCCAACCGCGTGG
CACAACAACTGGCGGGCAAACAGTCGTTGCTGATTGGCGTTGCCACCTCCAGTCTGGCCCTGCACGCGCC
GTCGCAAATTGTCGCGGCGATTAAATCTCGCGCCGATCAACTGGGTGCCAGCGTGGTGGTGTCGATGGTA
GAACGAAGCGGCGTCGAAGCCTGTAAAGCGGCGGTGCACAATCTTCTCGCGCAACGCGTCAGTGGGCTGA
TCATTAACTATCCGCTGGATGACCAGGATGCCATTGCTGTGGAAGCTGCCTGCACTAATGTTCCGGCGTT
ATTTCTTGATGTCTCTGACCAGACACCCATCAACAGTATTATTTTCTCCCATGAAGACGGTACGCGACTG
GGCGTGGAGCATCTGGTCGCATTGGGTCACCAGCAAATCGCGCTGTTAGCGGGCCCATTAAGTTCTGTCT
CGGCGCGTCTGCGTCTGGCTGGCTGGCATAAATATCTCACTCGCAATCAAATTCAGCCGATAGCGGAACG
GGAAGGCGACTGGAGTGCCATGTCCGGTTTTCAACAAACCATGCAAATGCTGAATGAGGGCATCGTTCCC
ACTGCGATGCTGGTTGCCAACGATCAGATGGCGCTGGGCGCAATGCGCGCCATTACCGAGTCCGGGCTGC
GCGTTGGTGCGGATATCTCGGTAGTGGGATACGACGATACCGAAGACAGCTCATGTTATATCCCGCCGTT
AACCACCATCAAACAGGATTTTCGCCTGCTGGGGCAAACCAGCGTGGACCGCTTGCTGCAACTCTCTCAG
GGCCAGGCGGTGAAGGGCAATCAGCTGTTGCCCGTCTCACTGGTGAAAAGAAAAACCACCCTGGCGCCCA
ATACGCAAACCGCCTCTCCCCGCGCGTTGGCCGATTCATTAATGCAGCTGGCACGACAGGTTTCCCGACT
GGAAAGCGGGCAGTGAGCGCAACGCAATTAATGTAAGTTAGCTCACTCATTAGGCACAATTCTCATGTTT
GACAGCTTATCATCGACTGCACGGTGCACCAATGCTTCTGGCGTCAGGCAGCCATCGGAAGCTGTGGTAT
GGCTGTGCAGGTCGTAAATCACTGCATAATTCGTGTCGCTCAAGGCGCACTCCCGTTCTGGATAATGTTT
TTTGCGCCGACATCATAACGGTTCTGGCAAATATTCTGAAATGAGCTGTTGACAATTAATCATCGGCTCG
TATAATGTGTGGAATTGTGAGCGGATAACAATTTCACACAGGAAACAGCCAGTCCGTTTAGGTGTTTTCA
CGAGCACTTCACCAACAAGGACCATAGATTATGAAAATCGAAGAACACCATCACCATCACCATTCCAGCG
GTAAGCTTATGTCCCCTATACTAGGTTATTGGAAAATTAAGGGCCTTGTGCAACCCACTCGACTTCTTTT
GGAATATCTTGAAGAAAAATATGAAGAGCATTTGTATGAGCGCGATGAAGGTGATAAATGGCGAAACAAA
AAGTTTGAATTGGGTTTGGAGTTTCCCAATCTTCCTTATTATATTGATGGTGATGTTAAATTAACACAGT
CTATGGCCATCATACGTTATATAGCTGACAAGCACAACATGTTGGGTGGTTGTCCAAAAGAGCGTGCAGA
GATTTCAATGCTTGAAGGAGCGGTTTTGGATATTAGATACGGTGTTTCGAGAATTGCATATAGTAAAGAC
TTTGAAACTCTCAAAGTTGATTTTCTTAGCAAGCTACCTGAAATGCTGAAAATGTTCGAAGATCGTTTAT
GTCATAAAACATATTTAAATGGTGATCATGTAACCCATCCTGACTTCATGTTGTATGACGCTCTTGATGT
TGTTTTATACATGGACCCAATGTGCCTGGATGCGTTCCCAAAATTAGTTTGTTTTAAAAAACGTATTGAA
GCTATCCCACAAATTGATAAGTACTTGAAATCCAGCAAGTATATAGCATGGCCTTTGCAGGGCTGGCAAG
CCACGTTTGGTGGTGGCGACCATCCTCCAAAATCGGATCTGGAAGTTCTGTTCCAGGGGCCCCTGTCCAG
CGGTCTGGTTCCGCGTGGTTCCGGTACCGCGGCCCAGCCGGCCATTGAAGCGATTGCGAAATTTGACTAT
GTTGGTCGTACGGCGCGTGAACTGTCGTTTAAAAAAGGTGCGAGCCTGCTGCTGTATCAGCGTGCGAGCG
ATGACTGGTGGGAAGGCCGCCATAACGGCATTGATGGTCTGATCCCGCACCAGTATATTGTGGTTCAAGA
CGCGGCCGCATA
[142 nt withheld, positions 2533-2674]
C
[98 nt withheld, positions 2676-2773]
AGTTTGTACTGGTGACGAAACTCAGTGTCTAGCTAGAGTGGC
[149 nt withheld, positions 2816-2964]
T
[41 nt withheld, positions 2966-3006]
T
[62 nt withheld, positions 3008-3069]
A
[35 nt withheld, positions 3071-3105]
CCTCCCTCAATCGGTTGAATGTCGCCCTTTTGTCTTTGGCGCTGGTAAACCATATGAA
[86 nt withheld, positions 3164-3249]
T
[54 nt withheld, positions 3251-3304]
CTAGCGCCGCCCTATACCTTGTCTGCCTCCCCGCGTTGCGTCGCGGTGCATGGAGCCGGGCCACCTCGAC
CTGAATGGAAGCCGGCGGCACCTCGCTAACGGATTCACCACTCCAAGAATTGGAGCCAATCAATTCTTGC
GGAGAACTGTGAATGCGCAAACCAACCCTTGGCAGAACATATCCATCGCGTCCGCCATCTCCAGCAGCCG
CACGCGGCGCATCTCGGGCAGCGTTGGGTCCTGGCCACGGGTGCGCATGATCGTGCTCCTGTCGTTGAGG
ACCCGGCTAGGCTGGCGGGGTTGCCTTACTGGTTAGCAGAATGAATCACCGATACGCGAGCGAACGTGAA
GCGACTGCTGCTGCAAAACGTCTGCGACCTGAGCAACAACATGAATGGTCTTCGGTTTCCGTGTTTCGTA
AAGTCTGGAAACGCGGAAGTCAGCGCCCTGCACCATTATGTTCCGGATCTGCATCGCAGGATGCTGCTGG
CTACCCTGTGGAACACCTACATCTGTATTAACGAAGCGCTGGCATTGACCCTGAGTGATTTTTCTCTGGT
CCCGCCGCATCCATACCGCCAGTTGTTTACCCTCACAACGTTCCAGTAACCGGGCATGTTCATCATCAGT
AACCCGTATCGTGAGCATCCTCTCTCGTTTCATCGGTATCATTACCCCCATGAACAGAAATCCCCCTTAC
ACGGAGGCATCAGTGACCAAACAGGAAAAAACCGCCCTTAACATGGCCCGCTTTATCAGAAGCCAGACAT
TAACGCTTCTGGAGAAACTCAACGAGCTGGACGCGGATGAACAGGCAGACATCTGTGAATCGCTTCACGA
CCACGCTGATGAGCTTTACCGCAGGATCCGCGAAATTGTAAGCGTTAATATTTTGTTAAAATTCGCGTTA
AATTTTTGTTAAATCAGCTCATTTTTTAACCAATAGGCCGAAATCGGCAAAATCCCTTATAAATCAAAAG
AATAGACCGAGATAGGGT
[37 nt withheld, positions 4303-4339]
AAAGAACGTGGACTCCAACGTCAAAGG
[49 nt withheld, positions 4367-4415]
T
[91 nt withheld, positions 4417-4507]
G
[124 nt withheld, positions 4509-4632]
CGCGGATCCTGCCTCGCGCGTTTCGGTGATGACGGTGAAAACCTCTGACACATGCAGCTCCCGGAGACGG
TCACAGCTTGTCTGTAAGCGGATGCCGGGAGCAGACAAGCCCGTCAGGGCGCGTCAGCGGGTGTTGGCGG
GTGTCGGGGCGCAGCCATGACCCAGTCACGTAGCGATAGCGGAGTGTATACTGGCTTAACTATGCGGCAT
CAGAGCAGATTGTACTGAGAGTGCACCATATGCGGTGTGAAATACCGCACAGATGCGTAAGGAGAAAATA
CCGCATCAGGCGCTCTTCCGCTTCCTCGCTCACTGACTCGCTGCGCTCGGTCGTTCGGCTGCGGCGAGCG
GTATCAGCTCACTCAAAGGCGGTAATACGGTTATCCACAGAATCAGGGGATAACGCAGGAAAGAACATGT
GAGCAAAAGGCCAGCAAAAGGCCAGGAACCGTAAAAAGGCCGCGTTGCTGGCGTTTTTCCATAGGCTCCG
CCCCCCTGACGAGCATCACAAAAATCGACGCTCAAGTCAGAGGTGGCGAAACCCGACAGGACTATAAAGA
TACCAGGGTTTCCCCCTGGAAGCTCCCTCGTGCGCTCTCCTGTTCCGACCCTGCCGCTTACCGGATACCT
GTCCGCCTTTCTCCCTTCGGGAAGCGTGGCGCTTTCTCATAGCTCACGCTGTAGGTATCTCAGTTCGGTG
TAGGTCGTTCGCTCCAAGCTGGGCTGTGTGCACGAACCCCCCGTTCAGCCCGACCGCTGCGCCTTATCCG
GTAACTATCGTCTTGAGTCCAACCCGGTAAGACACGACTTATCGCCACTGGCAGCAGCCACTGGTAACAG
GATTAGCAGAGCGAGGTATGTAGGCGGTGCTACAGAGTTCTTGAAGTGGTGGCCTAACTACGGCTACACT
AGAAGGACAGTATTTGGTATCTGCGCTCTGCTGAAGCCAGTTACCTTCGGAAAAAGAGTTGGTAGCTCTT
GATCCGGCAAACAAACCACCGCTGGTAGCGGTGGTTTTTTTGTTTGCAAGCAGCAGATTACGCGCAGAAA
AAAAGGATCTCAAGAAGATCCTTTGATCTTTTCTACGGGGTCTGACGCTCAGTGGAACGAAAACTCACGT
TAAGGGATTTTGGTCATGAGATTATCAAAAAGGATCTTCACCTAGATCCTTTTAAATTAAAAATGAAGTT
TTAAATCAATCTAAAGTATATATGAGTAAACTTGGTCTGACAGTTACCAATGCTTAATCAGTGAGGCACC
TATCTCAGCGATCTGTCTATTTCGTTCATCCATAGTTGCCTGACTCCCCGTCGTGTAGATAACTACGATA
CGGGAGGGCTTACCATCTGGCCCCAGTGCTGCAATGATACCGCGAGACCCACGCTCACCGGCTCCAGATT
TATCAGCAATAAACCAGCCAGCCGGAAGGGCCGAGCGCAGAAGTGGTCCTGCAACTTTATCCGCCTCCAT
CCAGTCTATTAATTGTTGCCGGGAAGCTAGAGTAAGTAGTTCGCCAGTTAATAGTTTGCGCAACGTTGTT
GCCATTGCTGCAGGCATCGTGGTGTCACGCTCGTCGTTTGGTATGGCTTCATTCAGCTCCGGTTCCCAAC
GATCAAGGCGAGTTACATGATCCCCCATGTTGTGCAAAAAAGCGGTTAGCTCCTTCGGTCCTCCGATCGT
TGTCAGAAGTAAGTTGGCCGCAGTGTTATCACTCATGGTTATGGCAGCACTGCATAATTCTCTTACTGTC
ATGCCATCCGTAAGATGCTTTTCTGTGACTGGTGAGTACTCAACCAAGTCATTCTGAGAATAGTGTATGC
GGCGACCGAGTTGCTCTTGCCCGGCGTCAACACGGGATAATACCGCGCCACATAGCAGAACTTTAAAAGT
GCTCATCATTGGAAAACGTTCTTCGGGGCGAAAACTCTCAAGGATCTTACCGCTGTTGAGATCCAGTTCG
ATGTAACCCACTCGTGCACCCAACTGATCTTCAGCATCTTTTACTTTCACCAGCGTTTCTGGGTGAGCAA
AAACAGGAAGGCAAAATGCCGCAAAAAAGGGAATAAGGGCGACACGGAAATGTTGAATACTCATACTCTT
CCTTTTTCAATATTATTGAAGCATTTATCAGGGTTATTGTCTCATGAGCGGATACATATTTGAATGTATT
TAGAAAAATAAACAAATAGGGGTTCCGCGCACATTTCCCCGAAAAGTGCCACCTGACGTCTAAGAAACCA
TTATTATCATGACATTAACCTA
