>Addgene plasmid #91263 | pHH0103_SRGAP2-1/1 | depositor partial sequence | sequence record 175751 | insert sequence
GGCCCAGCCGGCCATTGAAGCGATTGCGAAATTTGACTATGTTGGTCGTACGGCGCGTGAACTGTCGTTT
AAAAAAGGTGCGAGCCTGCTGCTGTATCAGCGTGCGAGCGATGACTGGTGGGAAGGCCGCCATAACGGCA
TTGATGGTCTGATCCCGCACCAGTATATTGTGGTTCAAGACGCGGCCGC
